Addgene plasmid #90169: pT2-cryR;basPEgfp
Purpose: contains a basal promoter driving expression of eGFP
Depositing lab: Nathan Lawson. Depositing organization: University of Massachusetts, Worcester. Publication: Robust Identification of Developmentally Active Endothelial Enhancers in Zebrafish Using FANS-Assisted ATAC-Seq. Quillien A, Abdalla M, Yu J, Ou J, Zhu LJ, Lawson ND. Cell Rep. 2017 Jul 18;20(3):709-720. doi: 10.1016/j.celrep.2017.06.070. PubMed 28723572.
Backbone
  Vector backbone: pDESTtol2pACrymCherry
  Backbone manufacturer: Addgene
  Vector type: Bacterial Expression
Growth in bacteria
  Bacterial resistance: Ampicillin, 100 μg/mL
  Growth temperature: 37°C
  Growth strain: DH5alpha
  Copy number: High Copy
Gene/Insert
  Gene/Insert name: basalPEgfp
  Species: D. rerio (zebrafish)
  Tag / fusion protein: EGFP (C terminal on insert)
  Cloning method: Gateway Cloning
Terms and licenses: Academic/Nonprofit Terms; Industry Terms: Not Available to Industry
How to cite: pT2-cryR;basPEgfp was a gift from Nathan Lawson (Addgene plasmid # 90169 ; http://n2t.net/addgene:90169 ; RRID:Addgene_90169)
