[The description below was written by a language model from this plasmid's Addgene catalogue record and pLannotate feature annotations shown in this document.]
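Description:
pT2-cryR;basPEgfp is a Tol2 transposon-based reporter plasmid for zebrafish transgenesis, assembled by multisite Gateway recombination into the pDESTtol2pACrymCherry destination backbone. Although catalogued as a bacterial expression vector, its bacterial parts serve only for propagation: a high-copy ColE1/pUC-type origin and an ampicillin resistance gene (β-lactamase with its own promoter), along with remnants of a pBluescript-type scaffold (M13 origin fragment, lac promoter/operator, T3 and T7 promoters). The annotation does not call out the Tol2 arms explicitly, but the fragment matched to medaka tyrosinase probably reflects Tol2-derived sequence, since that element was originally found in that locus.

The payload is a minimal TATA-box basal promoter with low intrinsic activity placed immediately upstream of EGFP and followed by an SV40 polyadenylation signal. This unit lies between attB1 and attB2 sites, while an attB4–attB1 interval upstream carries only a pBluescript-style multiple cloning site flanked by T7 and T3 promoters, a natural position for inserting candidate regulatory sequences. A second, oppositely oriented cassette encodes mCherry with its own SV40 poly(A). The backbone and plasmid names imply that it is driven by a crystallin (lens) promoter, giving red eye fluorescence as an independent marker of transgene carriage, although that promoter is not annotated in the feature table.

The associated work concerns identifying developmentally active endothelial enhancers in zebrafish. In that context, the plasmid fits use as an enhancer-test vector or as the enhancerless baseline control, in which EGFP reports tissue-specific enhancer activity and mCherry identifies transgenic embryos.
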