Features (pLannotate 1.2.2; 29 found; start..end, strand, type, name):
     22..39      +  promoter       minP (fragment): minimal TATA-box promoter with low basal activity
     98..814     +  CDS            EGFP: EGFP is a basic (constitutively fluorescent) green fluorescent protein published in 1996, derived from Aequorea victoria. It is reported to be a rapidly-maturing weak dimer with moderate acid sensitivity.
    815..880     +  misc_feature   MCS: multiple cloning site
    897..981     +  CDS            large T antigen (fragment): large T antigen from SV40 (simian virus 40)
   1004..1125    +  polyA_signal   SV40 poly(A) signal: SV40 polyadenylation signal
   1135..1155    -  protein_bind   attB2: mutant version of attB; core recombination site for the Gateway® BP reaction BP Clonase™
   1182..1202    -  protein_bind   attB3: mutant version of attB; core recombination site for the Gateway® BP reaction BP Clonase™
   1206..1226    +  CDS            lacZα (fragment): LacZα fragment of β-galactosidase; lacZ fragment
   1242..1376    -  polyA_signal   SV40 poly(A) signal: SV40 polyadenylation signal
   1399..1482    -  CDS            large T antigen (fragment): large T antigen from SV40 (simian virus 40)
   2048..2088    -  misc_feature   MCS (fragment): pBluescript multiple cloning site
   2101..2119    -  promoter       T3 promoter: promoter for bacteriophage T3 RNA polymerase
   2164..2180    -  protein_bind   lac operator: The lac repressor binds to the lac operator to inhibit transcription in E. coli. This inhibition can be relieved by adding lactose or isopropyl-β-D-thiogalactopyranoside (IPTG). lac repressor encoded by lacI
   2188..2218    -  promoter       lac promoter: promoter for the E. coli lac operon
   2233..2254    -  protein_bind   CAP binding site: CAP binding activates transcription in the presence of cAMP. E. coli catabolite activator protein
   2267..2359    -  CDS            lacI (fragment): lac repressor; lacI; The lac repressor binds to the lac operator to inhibit transcription in E. coli. This inhibition can be relieved by adding lactose or isopropyl-β-D-thiogalactopyranoside (IPTG).
   2542..3130    -  rep_origin     ori: high-copy-number ColE1/pMB1/pBR322/pUC origin of replication
   3301..4161    -  CDS            AmpR: β-lactamase; bla; confers resistance to ampicillin, carbenicillin, and related antibiotics
   4162..4266    -  promoter       AmpR promoter: bla
   4292..4513    -  rep_origin     M13 ori (fragment) (sequence partly withheld): M13 bacteriophage origin of replication; arrow indicates direction of (+) strand synthesis
   4513..4800    +  CDS            tyr (fragment) (sequence partly withheld): TYRO_ORYLA - Also known as tyro. Experimental evidence at transcript level: Swiss-Prot protein existence level 2. This is a copper-containing oxidase that functions in the formation of pigments such as melanins and other polyphenolic compounds. From Oryzias latipes (Japanese rice fish) (Japanese killifish).
   5342..5463    -  polyA_signal   SV40 poly(A) signal: SV40 polyadenylation signal
   5486..5569    -  CDS            large T antigen (fragment): large T antigen from SV40 (simian virus 40)
   5589..6296    -  CDS            mCherry: mCherry is a basic (constitutively fluorescent) red fluorescent protein published in 2004, derived from Discosoma sp.. It is reported to be a very rapidly-maturing monomer with low acid sensitivity.
   6980..7000    +  protein_bind   attB4: mutant version of attB; core recombination site for the Gateway® BP reaction BP Clonase™
   7002..7020    +  promoter       T7 promoter: promoter for bacteriophage T7 RNA polymerase
   7029..7136    -  misc_feature   MCS: pBluescript multiple cloning site
   7149..7167    -  promoter       T3 promoter: promoter for bacteriophage T3 RNA polymerase
   7168..12      +  protein_bind   attB1 (across the origin): mutant version of attB; core recombination site for the Gateway® BP reaction BP Clonase™
>Addgene plasmid #90169 | pT2-cryR;basPEgfp | addgene full sequence | sequence record 178974 | Addgene NGS Result
ACAAAAAAGCAGGCTAGACTCTAGAGGGTATATAATGGATCTCGCGTCTCAGCCTCACTTTGAGCTCCTC
CACACGCTAGCGCTACCGGTCGCCACCATGGTGAGCAAGGGCGAGGAGCTGTTCACCGGGGTGGTGCCCA
TCCTGGTCGAGCTGGACGGCGACGTAAACGGCCACAAGTTCAGCGTGTCCGGCGAGGGCGAGGGCGATGC
CACCTACGGCAAGCTGACCCTGAAGTTCATCTGCACCACCGGCAAGCTGCCCGTGCCCTGGCCCACCCTC
GTGACCACCCTGACCTACGGCGTGCAGTGCTTCAGCCGCTACCCCGACCACATGAAGCAGCACGACTTCT
TCAAGTCCGCCATGCCCGAAGGCTACGTCCAGGAGCGCACCATCTTCTTCAAGGACGACGGCAACTACAA
GACCCGCGCCGAGGTGAAGTTCGAGGGCGACACCCTGGTGAACCGCATCGAGCTGAAGGGCATCGACTTC
AAGGAGGACGGCAACATCCTGGGGCACAAGCTGGAGTACAACTACAACAGCCACAACGTCTATATCATGG
CCGACAAGCAGAAGAACGGCATCAAGGTGAACTTCAAGATCCGCCACAACATCGAGGACGGCAGCGTGCA
GCTCGCCGACCACTACCAGCAGAACACCCCCATCGGCGACGGCCCCGTGCTGCTGCCCGACAACCACTAC
CTGAGCACCCAGTCCGCCCTGAGCAAAGACCCCAACGAGAAGCGCGATCACATGGTCCTGCTGGAGTTCG
TGACCGCCGCCGGGATCACTCTCGGCATGGACGAGCTGTACAAGTCCGGACTCAGATCTCGAGCTCAAGC
TTCGAATTCTGCAGTCGACGGTACCGCGGGCCCGGGATCCACCGGATCTAGATAACTGATCATAATCAGC
CATACCACATTTGTAGAGGTTTTACTTGCTTTAAAAAACCTCCCACACCTCCCCCTGAACCTGAAACATA
AAATGAATGCAATTGTTGTTGTTAACTTGTTTATTGCAGCTTATAATGGTTACAAATAAAGCAATAGCAT
CACAAATTTCACAAATAAAGCATTTTTTTCACTGCATTCTAGTTGTGGTTTGTCCAAACTCATCAATGTA
TCTTAACGCGTACCCAGCTTTCTTGTACAAAGTGGGGCGCGCCTACGTAACTAGTCTCGAGCAACTTTAT
TATACATAGTTGATAATTCACTGGCCGTCGTTTTACGGTACCATCGATGATGATCCAGACATGATAAGAT
ACATTGATGAGTTTGGACAAACCACAACTAGAATGCAGTGAAAAAAATGCTTTATTTGTGAAATTTGTGA
TGCTATTGCTTTATTTGTAACCATTATAAGCTGCAATAAACAAGTTAACAACAACAATTGCATTCATTTT
ATGTTTCAGGTTCAGGGGGAGGTGTGGGAGGTTTTTTAAAGCAAGTAAAACCTCTACAAATGTGGTATGG
CTGATTATGATCCTCTAGATCAGATCTGCGAAGATACGGCCACGGGTGCTCTTGATCCTGTGGCTGATTT
TGGACTGTGCTGCTCGCAGCTGCTGATGAATCACATACTTCCTCCATTTTCTTCCACTGATTGACTGTTA
TAATTTCCCTAATTTCCAGGTCAAGGTGCTGTGCATTGTGGTAATAGATGTGACATGACGTCACTTCCAA
AGGACCAATGAACATGTCTGACCAATTTCATATAATGTGAAAACGATTTTCATAGGCAGAATAAATAACA
TTTAAATTAAACTGGGCATCAGCGCAATTCAATTGGTTTGGTAATAGCAAGGGAAAATAGAATGAAGTGA
TCTCCAAAAAATAAGTACTTTTTGACTGTAAATAAAATTGTAAGGAGTAAAAAGTACTTTTTTTTCTAAA
AAAATGTAATTAAGTAAAAGTAAAAGTATTGATTTTTAATTGTACTCAAGTAAAGTAAAAATCCCCAAAA
ATAATACTTAAGTACAGTAATCAAGTAAAATTACTCAAGTACTTTACACCTCTGGTTCTTGACCCCCTAC
CTTCAGCAAGCCCAGCAGATCCACTAGTTCTAGAGCGGCCGCCACCGCGGTGGAGCTCCAGCTTTTGTTC
CCTTTAGTGAGGGTTAATTGCGCGCTTGGCGTAATCATGGTCATAGCTGTTTCCTGTGTGAAATTGTTAT
CCGCTCACAATTCCACACAACATACGAGCCGGAAGCATAAAGTGTAAAGCCTGGGGTGCCTAATGAGTGA
GCTAACTCACATTAATTGCGTTGCGCTCACTGCCCGCTTTCCAGTCGGGAAACCTGTCGTGCCAGCTGCA
TTAATGAATCGGCCAACGCGCGGGGAGAGGCGGTTTGCGTATTGGGCGCTCTTCCGCTTCCTCGCTCACT
GACTCGCTGCGCTCGGTCGTTCGGCTGCGGCGAGCGGTATCAGCTCACTCAAAGGCGGTAATACGGTTAT
CCACAGAATCAGGGGATAACGCAGGAAAGAACATGTGAGCAAAAGGCCAGCAAAAGGCCAGGAACCGTAA
AAAGGCCGCGTTGCTGGCGTTTTTCCATAGGCTCCGCCCCCCTGACGAGCATCACAAAAATCGACGCTCA
AGTCAGAGGTGGCGAAACCCGACAGGACTATAAAGATACCAGGCGTTTCCCCCTGGAAGCTCCCTCGTGC
GCTCTCCTGTTCCGACCCTGCCGCTTACCGGATACCTGTCCGCCTTTCTCCCTTCGGGAAGCGTGGCGCT
TTCTCATAGCTCACGCTGTAGGTATCTCAGTTCGGTGTAGGTCGTTCGCTCCAAGCTGGGCTGTGTGCAC
GAACCCCCCGTTCAGCCCGACCGCTGCGCCTTATCCGGTAACTATCGTCTTGAGTCCAACCCGGTAAGAC
ACGACTTATCGCCACTGGCAGCAGCCACTGGTAACAGGATTAGCAGAGCGAGGTATGTAGGCGGTGCTAC
AGAGTTCTTGAAGTGGTGGCCTAACTACGGCTACACTAGAAGAACAGTATTTGGTATCTGCGCTCTGCTG
AAGCCAGTTACCTTCGGAAAAAGAGTTGGTAGCTCTTGATCCGGCAAACAAACCACCGCTGGTAGCGGTG
GTTTTTTTGTTTGCAAGCAGCAGATTACGCGCAGAAAAAAAGGATCTCAAGAAGATCCTTTGATCTTTTC
TACGGGGTCTGACGCTCAGTGGAACGAAAACTCACGTTAAGGCATTTTGGTCATGAGATTATCAAAAAGG
ATCTTCACCTAGATCCTTTTAAATTAAAAATGAAGTTTTAAATCAATCTAAAGTATATATGAGTAAACTT
GGTCTGACAGTTACCAATGCTTAATCAGTGAGGCACCTATCTCAGCGATCTGTCTATTTCGTTCATCCAT
AGTTGCCTGACTCCCCGTCGTGTAGATAACTACGATACGGGAGGGCTTACCATCTGGCCCCAGTGCTGCA
ATGATACCGCGAGACCCACGCTCACCGGCTCCAGATTTATCAGCAATAAACCAGCCAGCCGGAAGGGCCG
AGCGCAGAAGTGGTCCTGCAACTTTATCCGCCTCCATCCAGTCTATTAATTGTTGCCGGGAAGCTAGAGT
AAGTAGTTCGCCAGTTAATAGTTTGCGCAACGTTGTTGCCATTGCTACAGGCATCGTGGTGTCACGCTCG
TCGTTTGGTATGGCTTCATTCAGCTCCGGTTCCCAACGATCAAGGCGAGTTACATGATCCCCCATGTTGT
GCAAAAAAGCGGTTAGCTCCTTCGGTCCTCCGATCGTTGTCAGAAGTAAGTTGGCCGCAGTGTTATCACT
CATGGTTATGGCAGCACTGCATAATTCTCTTACTGTCATGCCATCCGTAAGATGCTTTTCTGTGACTGGT
GAGTACTCAACCAAGTCATTCTGAGAATAGTGTATGCGGCGACCGAGTTGCTCTTGCCCGGCGTCAATAC
GGGATAATACCGCGCCACATAGCAGAACTTTAAAAGTGCTCATCATTGGAAAACGTTCTTCGGGGCGAAA
ACTCTCAAGGATCTTACCGCTGTTGAGATCCAGTTCGATGTAACCCACTCGTGCACCCAACTGATCTTCA
GCATCTTTTACTTTCACCAGCGTTTCTGGGTGAGCAAAAACAGGAAGGCAAAATGCCGCAAAAAAGGGAA
TAAGGGCGACACGGAAATGTTGAATACTCATACTCTTCCTTTTTCAATATTATTGAAGCATTTATCAGGG
TTATTGTCTCATGAGCGGATACATATTTGAATGTATTTAGAAAAATAAACAAATAGGGGTTCCGCGCACA
TTTCCCCGAAAAGTGCCACCTAAATTGTAAGCGTTAATATTTTGTTAAAATTCGCGTTAAATTTTTGTTA
AATCAGCTCATTTTTTAACCAATAGGCCGAAATCGGCAAAATCCCTTATAAATCAAAAGAATAGACCGAG
ATAGGGT
[37 nt withheld, positions 4418-4454]
AAAGAACGTGGACTCCAACGTCAAAGG
[32 nt withheld, positions 4482-4513]
GCTGGCTAAGAACTCATCAGCCTCCCCGGTCCATCTACCCACGTACCAATGCACCAATTGGCCACAATGA
CGGCTACTACATGGTGCCATTCCTTCCTCTTTATAGGAATGGAGACTACCTCCTGTCCAACAATGCTCTT
GGATACGAGTACGCCTACCTGTTGGACCCAGGTCATTGCACAACACCAGAAATGCCCTCTGATCTGCAAA
AGACGTGAATATCTGTTCAGACACCCATATCCACTCTGTTCCACACAGGTCAGAGGTTTGTCCAGGAGTT
CTTGACAGAGGTGTAAAAAGTACTCAAAAATTTTACTCAAGTGAAAGTACAAGTACTTAGGGAAAATTTT
ACTCAATTAAAAGTAAAAGTATCTGGCTAGAATCTTACTTGAGTAAAAGTAAAAAAGTACTCCATTAAAA
TTGTACTTGAGTATTAAGGAAGTAAAAGTAAAAGCAAGAAAGAAAACTAGAGATTCTTGTTTAAGCTTTT
AATCTCAAAAAACATTAAATGAAATGCATACAAGGTTTTATCCTGCTTTAGAACTGTTTGTATTTAATTA
TCAAACTATAAGACAGACAATCTAATGCCAGTACACGCTACTCAAAGTTGTAAAACCTCAGATTTAACTT
CAGTAGAAGCTGATTCTCAAAATTGTTAGTGTCAAGCCTAGCTCTTTTGGGGCTGAAAAGCAATCCTGCA
GTGCTGAAAAGCCTCTCACAGGCAGCCGATGCGGGAAGAGGTGTATTAGTCTTGATAGAGAGGCTGCAAA
TAGCAGGAAACGTGAGCAGAGACTCCCTGGTGTCTGAAACACAGGCCCATTTACGCCTTAAGATACATTG
ATGAGTTTGGACAAACCACAACTAGAATGCAGTGAAAAAAATGCTTTATTTGTGAAATTTGTGATGCTAT
TGCTTTATTTGTAACCATTATAAGCTGCAATAAACAAGTTAACAACAACAATTGCATTCATTTTATGTTT
CAGGTTCAGGGGGAGGTGTGGGAGGTTTTTTAAAGCAAGTAAAACCTCTACAAATGTGGTATGGCTGATT
ATGATCTAGAGTCGCGGCCGCTTTACTTGTACAGCTCGTCCATGCCGCCGGTGGAGTGGTGGCCCTCGGC
GCGCTCGTACTGTTCCACGATGGTGTAGTCCTCGTTGTGGGAGGTGATGTCCAGCTTGATGTTGACGTTG
TAGGCGCCGGGCAGCTGCACGGGCTTCTTGGCCTTGTAGGTGGTCTTGACCTCGGCGTCGTAGTGGCCGC
CGTCCTTCAGCTTCAGCCTCTGCTTGATCTCGCCCTTCAGGGCGCCGTCCTCGGGGTACATCCGCTCGGA
GGAGGCCTCCCAGCCCATGGTCTTCTTCTGCATTACGGGGCCGTCGGAGGGGAAGTTGGTGCCGCGCAGC
TTCACCTTGTAGATGAACTCGCCGTCCTGCAGGGAGGAGTCCTGGGTCACGGTCACCACGCCGCCGTCCT
CGAAGTTCATCACGCGCTCCCACTTGAAGCCCTCGGGGAAGGACAGCTTCAAGTAGTCGGGGATGTCGGC
GGGGTGCTTCACGTAGGCCTTGGAGCCGTACATGAACTGAGGGGACAGGATGTCCCAGGCGAAGGGCAGG
GGGCCGCCCTTGGTCACCTTCAGCTTGGCGGTCTGGGTGCCCTCGTAGGGGCGGCCCTCGCCCTCGCCCT
CGATCTCGAACTCGTGGCCGTTCACGGAGCCCTCCATGTGCACCTTGAAGCGCATGAACTCCTTGATGAT
GGCCATGTTGTCATCCTCGCCCTTGCTCACCATGGTGGCGACCGGTAATGTCAGACCTGGTAACTCCTTA
CTGTAACTTATTGCACCTGATGAACAAAAGATGTGAACTGAACGCAAGTAGGAGGCTAATAGAGGCTAGT
ACAGTACAAAGATCCCCAAATGATGTGTGCCGGCCTTAGTGGAGGCAGACCCCTGGTTATATACCTGTGC
TGCAGAAAGAGGGGCTTACAAATGGATCTCTCTGGAATGGCATTATCTCATGGTGGGAACAGTGTTGTCA
GCAGAATCAGCGGGGTGGACTCTGACCTGAGAATGACAGTCTAGCACTGAATGGCTCAGACAATACTCTT
GTGGCCAACTATCACCGGAAAATAAGTGCCTGCCAAAACAAACCAGACCAGATGAAGCTACATGGCTGTA
GAACGTCAGTATTTAATGTGTTGTGGCCACTTGGTTCACCAGATTTAAGAGCTAATTTTTTTAAATATCA
CAGATAATCAATCGCTTTTTTTTTTCTTGACTGAAAAGCTTAGACTGGAAAATTCTTTGAAAAAGTTTGC
ACTACAGAAAATAAATACATAACATCCTGCACTGAATGCACACTATTAATAGAAAAGAGAGCATTATTGT
AGGAAATGTATTGTATATGTACATTCTGTGCATTTCACAATTTTCTCGAGCAGGAAACAGCTATGACCAT
GATTACGCCAAGCTATCAACTTTGTATAGAAAAGTTGGTAATACGACTCACTATAGGGCGAATTGGGTAC
CGGGCCCCCCCTCGAGGTCGACGGTATCGATAAGCTTGATATCGAATTCCTGCAGCCCGGGGGATCCACT
AGTTCTAGAGCGGCCGCCACCGCGGTGGAGCTCCAGCTTTTGTTCCCTTTAGTGAGGGTTAATTCAAGTT
TGT
